Addgene plasmid #46935: pINDUCER12 (miR-RUL)
Purpose: Inducible lentiviral gene silencing vector. Insert PheSGly294, (XhoI to EcoRI;1.4kb),can be replaced w mir30 based hairpin of interest
Depositing lab: Thomas Westbrook. Depositing organization: Baylor College of Medicine. Publication: The pINDUCER lentiviral toolkit for inducible RNA interference in vitro and in vivo. Meerbrey KL, Hu G, Kessler JD, Roarty K, Li MZ, Fang JE, Herschkowitz JI, Burrows AE, Ciccia A, Sun T, Schmitt EM, Bernardi RJ, Fu X, Bland CS, Cooper TA, Schiff R, Rosen JM, Westbrook TF, Elledge SJ. Proc Natl Acad Sci U S A. 2011 Mar 1;108(9):3665-70. doi: 10.1073/pnas.1019736108. Epub 2011 Feb 9. PubMed 21307310.
Backbone
  Vector backbone: GIPZ
  Backbone manufacturer: Open Biosystems
  Backbone size w/o insert (bp): 11688
  Total vector size (bp): 14699
  Modifications to backbone: pINDUCER12 (miR-RUL) was made by digesting pINDUCER10 with XbaI and PacI. The IRES was isolated from the same vector by digesting with XbaI and NcoI. Luciferase was PCR amplified from pEF1-Luc-IRES-neo using primers 5′- TACTACCGGTCGCCACCATGGAAGACGCCAAAAACATAAA and 5′-TAGAGATTAGGATTAGGATCTTAATTAAGCGGCCGCTTACACGGCGATCTTTCCGCC. The PCR product was then digested with NcoI and PacI, ligated to the vector and IRES, and sequence verified.
  Vector type: Lentiviral
  Selectable markers: Luciferase ; tRFP
Growth in bacteria
  Bacterial resistance: Ampicillin, 100 μg/mL
  Growth temperature: 37°C
  Growth strain: Stbl3
  Copy number: High Copy
Gene/Insert
  Gene/Insert name: PheS Gly294
  Species: P. haloplanktis
  Insert size (bp): 1400
Terms and licenses: Academic/Nonprofit Terms; Industry Terms: Not Available to Industry
How to cite: pINDUCER12 (miR-RUL) was a gift from Thomas Westbrook (Addgene plasmid # 46935 ; http://n2t.net/addgene:46935 ; RRID:Addgene_46935)
