[The description below was written by a language model from this plasmid's Addgene catalogue record and pLannotate feature annotations shown in this document.]
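Description:
pINDUCER12 (miR-RUL) is a doxycycline-inducible lentiviral RNA-interference vector built on the GIPZ backbone. It is propagated in E. coli through a high-copy ColE1/pUC-type origin with ampicillin resistance, and an f1 origin is also present. The viral frame comprises a truncated HIV-1 5' LTR, Ψ packaging signal, RRE, cPPT/CTS, WPRE and a self-inactivating ΔU3 3' LTR, so the cassette between the LTRs can be packaged and integrated into target cells. An EM7-driven bleomycin/Zeocin resistance gene lies within the viral region, and fragmentary hygromycin and ble annotations behind an SV40 promoter appear in the backbone.

The payload combines two transcription units. A tetracycline response element with a minimal CMV promoter drives TurboRFP followed by 5' and 3' miR-30a flanking sequences, so a hairpin placed in this context is co-transcribed with the red reporter and fluorescence tracks induction. As supplied, the hairpin position holds a roughly 1.4 kb PheS Gly294 stuffer, in reverse orientation, which is meant to be replaced by a miR-30-based shRNA of interest between XhoI and EcoRI. The catalogue lists the insert species as P. haloplanktis, whereas the annotation matches E. coli pheS plus a pheT fragment. Downstream, the constitutive human UbC promoter expresses rtTA3, flanked by loxP sites in opposite orientations, followed by an EMCV IRES and firefly luciferase. Transduced cells therefore carry the transactivator and can be followed by bioluminescence; the record lists luciferase and tRFP as the markers, with no mammalian drug selection.

The stated total size (14,699 bp) differs from the annotated sequence record (15,687 nt). The vector is intended for inducible gene silencing in vitro and in vivo.
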