Features (pLannotate 1.2.2; 44 found; start..end, strand, type, name):
     49..132     +  ncRNA          HIV GSL3: Accession: RF00376 - HIV gag stem loop 3 (GSL3)
    497..730     +  misc_feature   RRE: The Rev response element (RRE) of HIV-1 allows for Rev-dependent mRNA export from the nucleus to the cytoplasm.
   1107..1207    +  CDS            Rev (fragment): human immunodeficiency virus 1 (HIV-1) Rev protein; rev; enhances nuclear export of unspliced and incompletely spliced viral mRNAs
   1257..1374    +  misc_feature   cPPT/CTS: central polypurine tract and central termination sequence of HIV-1
   1439..1813    -  CDS            BleoR: antibiotic-binding protein; Sh ble from Streptoalloteichus hindustanus; confers resistance to bleomycin, phleomycin, and Zeocin™
   1833..1880    -  promoter       EM7 promoter: synthetic bacterial promoter&nbsp
   1950..2220    +  protein_bind   tetracycline response element: contains seven copies of the tetracycline operator tetO tetracycline repressor TetR
   2231..2248    +  misc_feature   MCS (fragment): pUC18/19 multiple cloning site
   2253..2291    +  promoter       minimal CMV promoter: human cytomegalovirus (CMV) immediate early promoter
   2388..3083    +  CDS            TurboRFP: red fluorescent protein from Entacmaea quadricolor mammalian codon-optimized
   3134..3227    +  ncRNA          5' miR-30a: sequence upstream of the 71-nt precursor of the human miR-30a microRNA (Zeng et al., 2002) miRNA
   3226..3254    -  misc_feature   MCS (fragment): pBluescript multiple cloning site
   3364..3465    -  CDS            pheT (fragment): SYFB_ECOLI - Experimental evidence at protein level: Swiss-Prot protein existence level 1. From Escherichia coli (strain K12).
   3483..4463    -  CDS            pheS: SYFA_ECOLI - Experimental evidence at protein level: Swiss-Prot protein existence level 1. From Escherichia coli (strain K12).
   4645..4757    +  ncRNA          3' miR-30a: sequence downstream of the 71-nt precursor of the human miR-30a microRNA (Zeng et al., 2002) miRNA
   4835..4853    -  promoter       T7 promoter: promoter for bacteriophage T7 RNA polymerase
   4871..6081    +  promoter       UbC promoter: human ubiquitin C promoter
   6088..6121    -  protein_bind   loxP: Cre-mediated recombination occurs in the 8-bp core sequence (GCATACAT). Cre recombinase
   6128..6825    +  CDS            rtTA3 (fragment): reverse tetracycline transactivator 3 activates expression from Tet-responsive promoters in the presence of doxycycline
   6755..6865    +  CDS            VP48: 3 tandem repeats of the minimal activation domain of herpes simplex virus VP16 (Cheng et al., 2013)
   6875..6908    +  protein_bind   loxP: Cre-mediated recombination occurs in the 8-bp core sequence (GCATACAT). Cre recombinase
   6924..7496    +  misc_feature   IRES: internal ribosome entry site (IRES) of the encephalomyocarditis virus (EMCV)
   7499..9151    +  CDS            luciferase: firefly luciferase; luc+; enhanced luc+ version of the luciferase gene
   9181..9769    +  misc_feature   WPRE: woodchuck hepatitis virus posttranscriptional regulatory element
   9786..9974    +  CDS            nef (fragment): NEF_HV1Z2 - Experimental evidence at protein level: Swiss-Prot protein existence level 1. Extracellular Nef protein targets CD4(+) T-lymphocytes for apoptosis by interacting with CXCR4 surface receptors. From Human immunodeficiency virus type 1 group M subtype D (isolate Z2/CDC-Z34) (HIV-1).
   9976..10209   +  LTR            3' LTR (ΔU3): self-inactivating 3' long terminal repeat (LTR) from HIV-1
  10316..10540   +  polyA_signal   bGH poly(A) signal: bovine growth hormone polyadenylation signal
  10544..10565   +  promoter       SV40 promoter (fragment): SV40 enhancer and early promoter
  10586..11014   +  rep_origin     f1 ori (sequence partly withheld): f1 bacteriophage origin of replication; arrow indicates direction of (+) strand synthesis
  11028..11357   +  promoter       SV40 promoter: SV40 enhancer and early promoter
  11434..12050   +  CDS            HygR (fragment): aminoglycoside phosphotransferase from E. coli confers resistance to hygromycin
  12060..12185   +  CDS            ble (fragment): BLE_KLEPN - Experimental evidence at protein level: Swiss-Prot protein existence level 1. Binding protein with a strong affinity to the bleomycin family of antibiotics. Binds to CL990; an antimitotic-antibiotic compound. From Klebsiella pneumoniae.
  12180..12301   +  polyA_signal   SV40 poly(A) signal: SV40 polyadenylation signal
  12372..12394   -  protein_bind   lac operator (fragment): The lac repressor binds to the lac operator to inhibit transcription in E. coli. This inhibition can be relieved by adding lactose or isopropyl-β-D-thiogalactopyranoside (IPTG). lac repressor encoded by lacI
  12398..12428   -  promoter       lac promoter: promoter for the E. coli lac operon
  12443..12464   -  protein_bind   CAP binding site: CAP binding activates transcription in the presence of cAMP. E. coli catabolite activator protein
  12477..12569   -  CDS            lacI (fragment): lac repressor; lacI; The lac repressor binds to the lac operator to inhibit transcription in E. coli. This inhibition can be relieved by adding lactose or isopropyl-β-D-thiogalactopyranoside (IPTG).
  12752..13340   -  rep_origin     ori: high-copy-number ColE1/pMB1/pBR322/pUC origin of replication
  13511..14371   -  CDS            AmpR: β-lactamase; bla; confers resistance to ampicillin, carbenicillin, and related antibiotics
  14372..14476   -  promoter       AmpR promoter: bla
  14524..14658   +  polyA_signal   SV40 poly(A) signal: SV40 polyadenylation signal
  14825..15154   +  CDS            nef (fragment): NEF_HV1BR - Experimental evidence at protein level: Swiss-Prot protein existence level 1. Extracellular Nef protein targets CD4(+) T-lymphocytes for apoptosis by interacting with CXCR4 surface receptors (PubMed:14990729). From Human immunodeficiency virus type 1 group M subtype B (isolate BRU/LAI) (HIV-1).
  15202..15459   +  LTR            5' LTR (truncated): truncated 5' long terminal repeat (LTR) from HIV-1
  15506..15610   +  misc_feature   HIV-1 Ψ (fragment): packaging signal of human immunodeficiency virus type 1
>Addgene plasmid #46935 | pINDUCER12 (miR-RUL) | depositor full sequence | sequence record 99219 | Full Sequence
CCGAGTAATACCGGGGGAGATTAGATCGCGATGGGAAAAATTCGGTTAAGGCCAGGGGGAAAGAAAAAAT
ATAAATTAAAACATATAGTATGGGCAAGCAGGGAGCTAGAACGATTCGCAGTTAATCCTGGCCTGTTAGA
AACATCAGAAGGCTGTAGACAAATACTGGGACAGCTACAACCATCCCTTCAGACAGGATCAGAAGAACTT
AGATCATTATATAATACAGTAGCAACCCTCTATTGTGTGCATCAAAGGATAGAGATAAAAGACACCAAGG
AAGCTTTAGACAAGATAGAGGAAGAGCAAAACAAAAGTAAGACCACCGCACAGCAAGCGGCCGGCCGCTG
ATCTTCAGACCTGGAGGAGGAGATATGAGGGACAATTGGAGAAGTGAATTATATAAATATAAAGTAGTAA
AAATTGAACCATTAGGAGTAGCACCCACCAAGGCAAAGAGAAGAGTGGTGCAGAGAGAAAAAAGAGCAGT
GGGAATAGGAGCTTTGTTCCTTGGGTTCTTGGGAGCAGCAGGAAGCACTATGGGCGCAGCGTCAATGACG
CTGACGGTACAGGCCAGACAATTATTGTCTGGTATAGTGCAGCAGCAGAACAATTTGCTGAGGGCTATTG
AGGCGCAACAGCATCTGTTGCAACTCACAGTCTGGGGCATCAAGCAGCTCCAGGCAAGAATCCTGGCTGT
GGAAAGATACCTAAAGGATCAACAGCTCCTGGGGATTTGGGGTTGCTCTGGAAAACTCATTTGCACCACT
GCTGTGCCTTGGAATGCTAGTTGGAGTAATAAATCTCTGGAACAGATTTGGAATCACACGACCTGGATGG
AGTGGGACAGAGAAATTAACAATTACACAAGCTTAATACACTCCTTAATTGAAGAATCGCAAAACCAGCA
AGAAAAGAATGAACAAGAATTATTGGAATTAGATAAATGGGCAAGTTTGTGGAATTGGTTTAACATAACA
AATTGGCTGTGGTATATAAAATTATTCATAATGATAGTAGGAGGCTTGGTAGGTTTAAGAATAGTTTTTG
CTGTACTTTCTATAGTGAATAGAGTTAGGCAGGGATATTCACCATTATCGTTTCAGACCCACCTCCCAAC
CCCGAGGGGACCCGACAGGCCCGAAGGAATAGAAGAAGAAGGTGGAGAGAGAGACAGAGACAGATCCATT
CGATTAGTGAACGGATCGGCACTGCGTGCGCCAATTCTGCAGACAAATGGCAGTATTCATCCACAATTTT
AAAAGAAAAGGGGGGATTGGGGGGTACAGTGCAGGGGAAAGAATAGTAGACATAATAGCAACAGACATAC
AAACTAAAGAATTACAAAAACAAATTACAAAAATTCAAAATTTTCGGGTTTATTACAGGGACAGCAGAGA
TCCAGTTTGGTTAGTACCGGGCCCGCTCTAGTCCGGAATCAGTCCTGCTCCTCGGCCACGAAGTGCACGC
AGTTGCCGGCCGGGTCGCGCAGGGCGAACTCCCGCCCCCACGGCTGCTCGCCGATCTCGGTCATGGCCGG
CCCGGAGGCGTCCCGGAAGTTCGTGGACACGACCTCCGACCACTCGGCGTACAGCTCGTCCAGGCCGCGC
ACCCACACCCAGGCCAGGGTGTTGTCCGGCACCACCTGGTCCTGGACCGCGCTGATGAACAGGGTCACGT
CGTCCCGGACCACACCGGCGAAGTCGTCCTCCACGAAGTCCCGGGAGAACCCGAGCCGGTCGGTCCAGAA
CTCGACCGCTCCGGCGACGTCGCGCGCGGTGAGCACCGGAACGGCACTGGTCAACTTGGCCATGGTGGCC
CTCCTATAGTGAGTCGTATTATACTATGCCGATATACTATGCCGATGATTAATTGTCAACACGTGCTGCA
GGTCCGAGGTTCTAGGCTAGCTTAAAGGAACCAATTCAGTCGACTGGATCCTTTACCACTCCCTATCAGT
GATAGAGAAAAGTGAAAGTCGAGTTTACCACTCCCTATCAGTGATAGAGAAAAGTGAAAGTCGAGTTTAC
CACTCCCTATCAGTGATAGAGAAAAGTGAAAGTCGAGTTTACCACTCCCTATCAGTGATAGAGAAAAGTG
AAAGTCGAGTTTACCACTCCCTATCAGTGATAGAGAAAAGTGAAAGTCGAGTTTACCACTCCCTATCAGT
GATAGAGAAAAGTGAAAGTCGAGTTTACCACTCCCTATCAGTGATAGAGAAAAGTGAAAGTCGAGCTCGG
TACCCGGGTCGAGGTAGGCGTGTACGGTGGGAGGCCTATATAAGCAGAGCTCGTTTAGTGAACCGTCAGA
TCGCCTGGAGACGCCATCCACGCTGTTTTGACCTCCATAGAAGACACCGGGACCGATCCAGCCTACCGGT
CGCCACCATGAGCGAGCTGATCAAGGAGAACATGCACATGAAGCTGTACATGGAGGGCACCGTGAACAAC
CACCACTTCAAGTGCACATCCGAGGGCGAAGGCAAGCCCTACGAGGGCACCCAGACCATGAAGATCAAGG
TGGTCGAGGGCGGCCCTCTCCCCTTCGCCTTCGACATCCTGGCTACCAGCTTCATGTACGGCAGCAAAGC
CTTCATCAACCACACCCAGGGCATCCCCGACTTCTTTAAGCAGTCCTTCCCTGAGGGCTTCACATGGGAG
AGAATCACCACATACGAAGACGGGGGCGTGCTGACCGCTACCCAGGACACCAGCTTCCAGAACGGCTGCA
TCATCTACAACGTCAAGATCAACGGGGTGAACTTCCCATCCAACGGCCCTGTGATGCAGAAGAAAACACG
CGGCTGGGAGGCCAACACCGAGATGCTGTACCCCGCTGACGGCGGCCTGAGAGGCCACAGCCAGATGGCC
CTGAAGCTCGTGGGCGGGGGCTACCTGCACTGCTCCTTCAAGACCACATACAGATCCAAGAAACCCGCTA
AGAACCTCAAGATGCCCGGCTTCCACTTCGTGGACCACAGACTGGAAAGAATCAAGGAGGCCGACAAAGA
GACCTACGTCGAGCAGCACGAGATGGCTGTGGCCAAGTACTGCGACCTCCCTAGCAAACTGGGGCACAGA
TGATGCGGCCGCAAGCCTTGTTAAGTGCTCGCTTCGGCAGCACATATACTATGTTGAATGAGGCTTCAGT
ACTTTACAGAATCGTTGCCTGCACATCTTGGAAACACTTGCTGGGATTACTTCTTCAGGTTAACCCAACA
GAAGGCTCGAGGTCGACGGTATCGATAAGCTTGACGTCCATATGCTGGTACCCCGTGGAAGTCTGGAAGT
TCTCTTCCAGGGGCCCGAAGGAGACGCCACCATGGGTCTAGATAGGGATAACAGGGTAATGGTACCGGAT
CGATCCCCCAACTTCCAGGCCCGCCATAGTGATTTGATTTGCCAGCGCATCGCTATCAATCGCCGGGTTC
ACCCATTCGCGTAACCACAGTTCACTGAATTTCATAATCTATTCCTGCCTTATTTAAACTGTTTGAGGAA
ACGCAGATCGTTTTCGAAGAATGAACGCAGGTCGGTGACGCCGTAACGCAACATAGTCAGACGCTCCATC
CCCATCCCGAAGCCGAAACCAGAGTAAACTTCCGGGTCGATGCCAACGTTACGCAACACGTTCGGATGCA
CCATCCCGCAGCCCAGCACTTCCAGCCATTTACCGTTTTTACCCATGACGTCCACTTCTGCAGAAGGTTC
GGTAAACGGGAAGTAGGAAGGACGGAAGCGAATCTGCAAATCTTCCTCAAAGAAGTTACGCAGGAAGTCG
TGCAGCGTGCCTTTCAGGTTGGTAAAGCTGATGTTGGTATCAACAATCAGACCTTCCATCTGATGGAACA
TCGGCGTGTGAGTCTGGTCGTAGTCGTTACGATAAACACGGCCAGGCGCGATGATACGAATCGGTGGCTG
CTGGGCTTTCATGGTGCGGATCTGTACGCCAGAGGTCTGGGTACGCAGCAGGCGGGTAGTGTCAAACCAG
AAAGTGTCGTGGTCAGCGCGCGCCGGGTGGTGACCAGGAATGTTCAGAGCATCGAAGTTATGATAATCGT
CTTCGATTTCCGGCCCGGTTGCCACGGTAAAGCCAAGCTCACCGAAGAAACTTTCGATACGGTCGATGGT
ACGGGTAACCGGATGCAGACCGCCGTTTTCAATGCGACGACCTGGCAGAGAGACATCAATCGTTTCCGCC
GCCAGACGCGCATTCAGTGCAGCGCTTTCCAGTTCCGCTTTACGCGCATTCAGCGCCTGCTGAACCTGCT
CTTTCGCTTCGTTGATAACCGCACCAGCTGCCGGACGCTCTTCTGGCGGCAGCTCACGCAGGGTCGTCAT
CTGAAGGGTTAAGTGCCCTTTTTTACCCAAATATTCGACGCGCACATTATCTAACGCGGCAACATCTGAC
GCCTGGCTAATGGCCGCCTTCGCACTGGCAACCAGTTCTGCGAGATGTGACATGGTTTTCCTCATTGTGT
CAGTGGTGACACTGGTTCGTTGGACTTAGAGCCTATCCCATCAGGCTATTTTACTTGCCATTTTGGTCCC
CGATACCGTCGACCGCGGATTACCCTGTTATCCCTAGATCTCACAATTCTGAGAATTTGTATTTTCAGGG
TGATCTCCGTGGATCTATTACGAATTCAAGGGGCTACTTTAGGAGCAATTATCTTGTTTACTAAAACTGA
ATACCTTGCTATCTCTTTGATACATTTTTACAAAGCTGAATTAAAATGGTATAAATTAAATCACTTTTTT
CAATTGGAAGACGCCTGTCAAGGACACCGACGTGGAGTCGCCCCGCGGGTATCAGGGCCTTTTGACAGGC
CAATCCTATAGTGAGTCGTATTAAATTACGCGTAAGATCTGGCCTCCGCGCCGGGTTTTGGCGCCTCCCG
CGGGCGCCCCCCTCCTCACGGCGAGCGCTGCCACGTCAGACGAAGGGCGCAGCGAGCGTCCTGATCCTCC
GCCCGGACGCTCAGGACAGCGGCCCGCTGCTCATAAGACTCGGCCTTAGAACCCCAGTATCAGCAGAAGG
ACATTTTAGGACGGGACTTGGGTGACTCTAGGGCACTGGTTTTCTTTCCAGAGAGCGGAACAGGCGAGGA
AAAGTAGTCCCTTCTCGGCGATTCTGCGGAGGGATCTCCGTGGGGCGGTGAACGCCGATGATTATATAAG
GACGCGCCGGGTGTGGCACAGCTAGTTCCGTCGCAGCCGGGATTTGGGTCGCGGTTCTTGTTTGTGGATC
GCTGTGATCGTCACTTGGTGAGTAGCGGGCTGCTGGGCTGGCCGGGGCTTTCGTGGCCGCCGGGCCGCTC
GGTGGGACGGAAGCGTGTGGAGAGACCGCCAAGGGCTGTAGTCTGGGTCCGCGAGCAAGGTTGCCCTGAA
CTGGGGGTTGGGGGGAGCGCAGCAAAATGGCGGCTGTTCCCGAGTCTTGAATGGAAGACGCTTGTGAGGC
GGGCTGTGAGGTCGTTGAAACAAGGTGGGGGGCATGGTGGGCGGCAAGAACCCAAGGTCTTGAGGCCTTC
GCTAATGCGGGAAAGCTCTTATTCGGGTGAGATGGGCTGGGGCACCATCTGGGGACCCTGACGTGAAGTT
TGTCACTGACTGGAGAACTCGGTTTGTCGTCTGTTGCGGGGGCGGCAGTTATGGCGGTGCCGTTGGGCAG
TGCACCCGTACCTTTGGGAGCGCGCGCCCTCGTCGTGTCGTGACGTCACCCGTTCTGTTGGCTTATAATG
CAGGGTGGGGCCACCTGCCGGTAGGTGTGCGGTAGGCTTTTCTCCGTCGCAGGACGCAGGGTTCGGGCCT
AGGGTAGGCTCTCCTGAATCGACAGGCGCCGGACCTCTGGTGAGGGGAGGGATAAGTGAGGCGTCAGTTT
CTTTGGTCGGTTTTATGTACCTATCTTCTTAAGTAGCTGAAGCTCCGGTTTTGAACTATGCGCTCGGGGT
TGGCGAGTGTGTTTTGTGAAGTTTTTTAGGCACCTTTTGAAATGTAATCATTTGGGTCAATATGTAATTT
TCAGTGTTAGACTAGTAAATTGTCCGCTAAATTCTGGCCGTTTTTGGCTTTTTTGTTAGACGGATCCATA
ACTTCGTATAATGTATGCTATACGAAGTTATGCCACCATGTCTAGACTGGACAAGAGCAAAGTCATAAAC
GGAGCTCTGGAATTACTCAATGGTGTCGGTATCGAAGGCCTGACGACAAGGAAACTCGCTCAAAAGCTGG
GAGTTGAGCAGCCTACCCTGTACTGGCACGTGAAGAACAAGCGGGCCCTGCTCGATGCCCTGCCAATCGA
GATGCTGGACAGGCATCATACCCACTTCTGCCCCCTGGAAGGCGAGTCATGGCAAGACTTTCTGCGGAAC
AACGCCAAGTCATACCGCTGTGCTCTCCTCTCACATCGCGACGGGGCTAAAGTGCATCTCGGCACCCGCC
CAACAGAGAAACAGTACGAAACCCTGGAAAATCAGCTCGCGTTCCTGTGTCAGCAAGGCTTCTCCCTGGA
GAACGCACTGTACGCTCTGTCCGCCGTGGGCCACTTTACACTGGGCTGCGTATTGGAGGAACAGGAGCAT
CAAGTAGCAAAAGAGGAAAGAGAGACACCTACCACCGATTCTATGCCCCCACTTCTGAGACAAGCAATTG
AGCTGTTCGACCGGCAGGGAGCCGAACCTGCCTTCCTTTTCGGCCTGGAACTAATCATATGTGGCCTGGA
GAAACAGCTAAAGTGCGAAAGCGGCGGGCCGACCGACGCCCTTGACGATTTTGACTTAGACATGCTCCCA
GCCGATGCCCTTGACGACTTTGACCTTGATATGCTGCCTGCTGACGCTCTTGACGATTTTGACCTTGACA
TGCTCCCCGGGTAAATAACTTCGTATAGCATACATTATACGAAGTTATGGCGCGCCAATTCCGCCCCTCT
CCCTCCCCCCCCCCTAACGTTACTGGCCGAAGCCGCTTGGAATAAGGCCGGTGTGCGTTTGTCTATATGT
TATTTTCCACCATATTGCCGTCTTTTGGCAATGTGAGGGCCCGGAAACCTGGCCCTGTCTTCTTGACGAG
CATTCCTAGGGGTCTTTCCCCTCTCGCCAAAGGAATGCAAGGTCTGTTGAATGTCGTGAAGGAAGCAGTT
CCTCTGGAAGCTTCTTGAAGACAAACAACGTCTGTAGCGACCCTTTGCAGGCAGCGGAACCCCCCACCTG
GCGACAGGTGCCTCTGCGGCCAAAAGCCACGTGTATAAGATACACCTGCAAAGGCGGCACAACCCCAGTG
CCACGTTGTGAGTTGGATAGTTGTGGAAAGAGTCAAATGGCTCTCCTCAAGCGTATTCAACAAGGGGCTG
AAGGATGCCCAGAAGGTACCCCATTGTATGGGATCTGATCTGGGGCCTCGGTGCACATGCTTTACATGTG
TTTAGTCGAGGTTAAAAAAACGTCTAGGCCCCCCGAACCACGGGGACGTGGTTTTCCTTTGAAAAACACG
ATAATACCATGGAAGACGCCAAAAACATAAAGAAAGGCCCGGCGCCATTCTATCCGCTGGAAGATGGAAC
CGCTGGAGAGCAACTGCATAAGGCTATGAAGAGATACGCCCTGGTTCCTGGAACAATTGCTTTTACAGAT
GCACATATCGAGGTGGACATCACTTACGCTGAGTACTTCGAAATGTCCGTTCGGTTGGCAGAAGCTATGA
AACGATATGGGCTGAATACAAATCACAGAATCGTCGTATGCAGTGAAAACTCTCTTCAATTCTTTATGCC
GGTGTTGGGCGCGTTATTTATCGGAGTTGCAGTTGCGCCCGCGAACGACATTTATAATGAACGTGAATTG
CTCAACAGTATGGGCATTTCGCAGCCTACCGTGGTGTTCGTTTCCAAAAAGGGGTTGCAAAAAATTTTGA
ACGTGCAAAAAAAGCTCCCAATCATCCAAAAAATTATTATCATGGATTCTAAAACGGATTACCAGGGATT
TCAGTCGATGTACACGTTCGTCACATCTCATCTACCTCCCGGTTTTAATGAATACGATTTTGTGCCAGAG
TCCTTCGATAGGGACAAGACAATTGCACTGATCATGAACTCCTCTGGATCTACTGGTCTGCCTAAAGGTG
TCGCTCTGCCTCATAGAACTGCCTGCGTGAGATTCTCGCATGCCAGAGATCCTATTTTTGGCAATCAAAT
CATTCCGGATACTGCGATTTTAAGTGTTGTTCCATTCCATCACGGTTTTGGAATGTTTACTACACTCGGA
TATTTGATATGTGGATTTCGAGTCGTCTTAATGTATAGATTTGAAGAAGAGCTGTTTCTGAGGAGCCTTC
AGGATTACAAGATTCAAAGTGCGCTGCTGGTGCCAACCCTATTCTCCTTCTTCGCCAAAAGCACTCTGAT
TGACAAATACGATTTATCTAATTTACACGAAATTGCTTCTGGTGGCGCTCCCCTCTCTAAGGAAGTCGGG
GAAGCGGTTGCCAAGAGGTTCCATCTGCCAGGTATCAGGCAAGGATATGGGCTCACTGAGACTACATCAG
CTATTCTGATTACACCCGAGGGGGATGATAAACCGGGCGCGGTCGGTAAAGTTGTTCCATTTTTTGAAGC
GAAGGTTGTGGATCTGGATACCGGGAAAACGCTGGGCGTTAATCAAAGAGGCGAACTGTGTGTGAGAGGT
CCTATGATTATGTCCGGTTATGTAAACAATCCGGAAGCGACCAACGCCTTGATTGACAAGGATGGATGGC
TACATTCTGGAGACATAGCTTACTGGGACGAAGACGAACACTTCTTCATCGTTGACCGCCTGAAGTCTCT
GATTAAGTACAAAGGCTATCAGGTGGCTCCCGCTGAATTGGAATCCATCTTGCTCCAACACCCCAACATC
TTCGACGCAGGTGTCGCAGGTCTTCCCGACGATGACGCCGGTGAACTTCCCGCCGCCGTTGTTGTTTTGG
AGCACGGAAAGACGATGACGGAAAAAGAGATCGTGGATTACGTCGCCAGTCAAGTAACAACCGCGAAAAA
GTTGCGCGGAGGAGTTGTGTTTGTGGACGAAGTACCGAAAGGTCTTACCGGAAAACTCGACGCAAGAAAA
ATCAGAGAGATCCTCATAAAGGCCAAGAAGGGCGGAAAGATCGCCGTGTAAGCGGCCGCTTAATTAAGCG
CGTCTGGAACAATCAACCTCTGGATTACAAAATTTGTGAAAGATTGACTGGTATTCTTAACTATGTTGCT
CCTTTTACGCTATGTGGATACGCTGCTTTAATGCCTTTGTATCATGCTATTGCTTCCCGTATGGCTTTCA
TTTTCTCCTCCTTGTATAAATCCTGGTTGCTGTCTCTTTATGAGGAGTTGTGGCCCGTTGTCAGGCAACG
TGGCGTGGTGTGCACTGTGTTTGCTGACGCAACCCCCACTGGTTGGGGCATTGCCACCACCTGTCAGCTC
CTTTCCGGGACTTTCGCTTTCCCCCTCCCTATTGCCACGGCGGAACTCATCGCCGCCTGCCTTGCCCGCT
GCTGGACAGGGGCTCGGCTGTTGGGCACTGACAATTCCGTGGTGTTGTCGGGGAAGCTGACGTCCTTTCC
ATGGCTGCTCGCCTGTGTTGCCACCTGGATTCTGCGCGGGACGTCCTTCTGCTACGTCCCTTCGGCCCTC
AATCCAGCGGACCTTCCTTCCCGCGGCCTGCTGCCGGCTCTGCGGCCTCTTCCGCGTCTTCGCCTTCGCC
CTCAGACGAGTCGGATCTCCCTTTGGGCCGCCTCCCCGCCTGGAATTAATTCTGCAGTCGAGACCTAGAA
AAACATGGAGCAATCACAAGTAGCAATACAGCAGCTACCAATGCTGATTGTGCCTGGCTAGAAGCACAAG
AGGAGGAGGAGGTGGGTTTTCCAGTCACACCTCAGGTACCTTTAAGACCAATGACTTACAAGGCAGCTGT
AGATCTTAGCCACTTTTTAAAAGAAAAGAGGGGACTGGAAGGGCTAATTCACTCCCAACGAAGACAAGAT
CTGCTTTTTGCTTGTACTGGGTCTCTCTGGTTAGACCAGATCTGAGCCTGGGAGCTCTCTGGCTAACTAG
GGAACCCACTGCTTAAGCCTCAATAAAGCTTGCCTTGAGTGCTTCAAGTAGTGTGTGCCCGTCTGTTGTG
TGACTCTGGTAACTAGAGATCCCTCAGACCCTTTTAGTCAGTGTGGAAAATCTCTAGCAGTAGTAGTTCA
TGTCATCTTATTATTCAGTATTTATAACTTGCAAAGAAATGAATATCAGAGAGTGAGAGGCCTTGACATT
GTTTAAACCCGCTGATCAGCCTCGACTGTGCCTTCTAGTTGCCAGCCATCTGTTGTTTGCCCCTCCCCCG
TGCCTTCCTTGACCCTGGAAGGTGCCACTCCCACTGTCCTTTCCTAATAAAATGAGGAAATTGCATCGCA
TTGTCTGAGTAGGTGTCATTCTATTCTGGGGGGTGGGGTGGGGCAGGACAGCAAGGGGGAGGATTGGGAA
GACAATAGCAGGCATGCTGGGGATGCGGTGGGCTCTATGGCTTCTGAGGCGGAAAGAACCAGCTGGGGCT
CTAGGGGGTATCCCC
[124 nt withheld, positions 10586-10709]
C
[91 nt withheld, positions 10711-10801]
A
[49 nt withheld, positions 10803-10851]
CCTTTGACGTTGGAGTCCACGTTCTTT
[37 nt withheld, positions 10879-10915]
ACCCTATCTCGGTCTATTCTTTTGATTTATAAGGGATTTTGCCGATTTCGGCCTATTGGTTAAAAAATGA
GCTGATTTAACAAAAATTTAACGCGAATTAATTCTGTGGAATGTGTGTCAGTTAGGGTGTGGAAAGTCCC
CAGGCTCCCCAGCAGGCAGAAGTATGCAAAGCATGCATCTCAATTAGTCAGCAACCAGGTGTGGAAAGTC
CCCAGGCTCCCCAGCAGGCAGAAGTATGCAAAGCATGCATCTCAATTAGTCAGCAACCATAGTCCCGCCC
CTAACTCCGCCCATCCCGCCCCTAACTCCGCCCAGTTCCGCCCATTCTCCGCCCCATGGCTGACTAATTT
TTTTTATTTATGCAGAGGCCGAGGCCGCCTCTGCCTCTGAGCTATTCCAGAAGTAGTGAGGAGGCTTTTT
TGGAGGCCTAGGCTTTTGCAAAAAGCTCCCGGGAGCTTGTATATCCATTTTCGGATCTGATCAGCACGTG
ATGAAAAAGCCTGAACTCACCGCGACGTGACCGCAAGGAATCGGTCAATACACTACATGGCGTGATTTCA
TATGCGCGATTGCTGATCCCCATGTGTATCACTGGCAAACTGTGATGGACGACACCGTCAGTGCGTCCGT
CGCGCAGGCTCTCGATGAGCTGATGCTTTGGGCCGAGGACTGCCCCGAAGTCCGGCACCTCGTGCACGCG
GATTTCGGCTCCAACAATGTCCTGACGGACAATGGCCGCATAACAGCGGTCATTGACTGGAGCGAGGCGA
TGTTCGGGGATTCCCAATACGAGGTCGCCAACATCTTCTTCTGGAGGCCGTGGTTGGCTTGTATGGAGCA
GCAGACGCGCTACTTCGAGCGGAGGCATCCGGAGCTTGCAGGATCGCCGCGGCTCCGGGCGTATATGCTC
CGCATTGGTCTTGACCAACTCTATCAGAGCTTGGTTGACGGCAATTTCGATGATGCAGCTTGGGCGCAGG
GTCGATGCGACGCAATCGTCCGATCCGGAGCCGGGACTGTCGGGCGTACACAAATCGCCCGCAGAAGCGC
GGCCGTCTGGACCGATGGCTGTGTAGAAGTACTCGCCGATAGTGGAAACCGACGCCCCAGCACTCGTCCG
AGGGCAAAGGAATAGCACGTGCTACGAGATTTCGATTCCACCGCCGCCTTCTATGAAAGGTTGGGCTTCG
GAATCGTTTTCCGGGACGCCGGCTGGATGATCCTCCAGCGCGGGGATCTCATGCTGGAGTTCTTCGCCCA
CCCCAACTTGTTTATTGCAGCTTATAATGGTTACAAATAAAGCAATAGCATCACAAATTTCACAAATAAA
GCATTTTTTTCACTGCATTCTAGTTGTGGTTTGTCCAAACTCATCAATGTATCTTATCATGTCTGTATAC
CGTCGACCTCTAGCTAGAGCTTGGCGTAATCATGGTCATAGCTGTTTCCTGTGTGAAATTGTTATCCGCT
CACAATTCCACACAACATACGAGCCGGAAGCATAAAGTGTAAAGCCTGGGGTGCCTAATGAGTGAGCTAA
CTCACATTAATTGCGTTGCGCTCACTGCCCGCTTTCCAGTCGGGAAACCTGTCGTGCCAGCTGCATTAAT
GAATCGGCCAACGCGCGGGGAGAGGCGGTTTGCGTATTGGGCGCTCTTCCGCTTCCTCGCTCACTGACTC
GCTGCGCTCGGTCGTTCGGCTGCGGCGAGCGGTATCAGCTCACTCAAAGGCGGTAATACGGTTATCCACA
GAATCAGGGGATAACGCAGGAAAGAACATGTGAGCAAAAGGCCAGCAAAAGGCCAGGAACCGTAAAAAGG
CCGCGTTGCTGGCGTTTTTCCATAGGCTCCGCCCCCCTGACGAGCATCACAAAAATCGACGCTCAAGTCA
GAGGTGGCGAAACCCGACAGGACTATAAAGATACCAGGCGTTTCCCCCTGGAAGCTCCCTCGTGCGCTCT
CCTGTTCCGACCCTGCCGCTTACCGGATACCTGTCCGCCTTTCTCCCTTCGGGAAGCGTGGCGCTTTCTC
ATAGCTCACGCTGTAGGTATCTCAGTTCGGTGTAGGTCGTTCGCTCCAAGCTGGGCTGTGTGCACGAACC
CCCCGTTCAGCCCGACCGCTGCGCCTTATCCGGTAACTATCGTCTTGAGTCCAACCCGGTAAGACACGAC
TTATCGCCACTGGCAGCAGCCACTGGTAACAGGATTAGCAGAGCGAGGTATGTAGGCGGTGCTACAGAGT
TCTTGAAGTGGTGGCCTAACTACGGCTACACTAGAAGAACAGTATTTGGTATCTGCGCTCTGCTGAAGCC
AGTTACCTTCGGAAAAAGAGTTGGTAGCTCTTGATCCGGCAAACAAACCACCGCTGGTAGCGGTGGTTTT
TTTGTTTGCAAGCAGCAGATTACGCGCAGAAAAAAAGGATCTCAAGAAGATCCTTTGATCTTTTCTACGG
GGTCTGACGCTCAGTGGAACGAAAACTCACGTTAAGGGATTTTGGTCATGAGATTATCAAAAAGGATCTT
CACCTAGATCCTTTTAAATTAAAAATGAAGTTTTAAATCAATCTAAAGTATATATGAGTAAACTTGGTCT
GACAGTTACCAATGCTTAATCAGTGAGGCACCTATCTCAGCGATCTGTCTATTTCGTTCATCCATAGTTG
CCTGACTCCCCGTCGTGTAGATAACTACGATACGGGAGGGCTTACCATCTGGCCCCAGTGCTGCAATGAT
ACCGCGAGACCCACGCTCACCGGCTCCAGATTTATCAGCAATAAACCAGCCAGCCGGAAGGGCCGAGCGC
AGAAGTGGTCCTGCAACTTTATCCGCCTCCATCCAGTCTATTAATTGTTGCCGGGAAGCTAGAGTAAGTA
GTTCGCCAGTTAATAGTTTGCGCAACGTTGTTGCCATTGCTACAGGCATCGTGGTGTCACGCTCGTCGTT
TGGTATGGCTTCATTCAGCTCCGGTTCCCAACGATCAAGGCGAGTTACATGATCCCCCATGTTGTGCAAA
AAAGCGGTTAGCTCCTTCGGTCCTCCGATCGTTGTCAGAAGTAAGTTGGCCGCAGTGTTATCACTCATGG
TTATGGCAGCACTGCATAATTCTCTTACTGTCATGCCATCCGTAAGATGCTTTTCTGTGACTGGTGAGTA
CTCAACCAAGTCATTCTGAGAATAGTGTATGCGGCGACCGAGTTGCTCTTGCCCGGCGTCCATACGGGAT
AATACCGCGCCACATAGCAGAACTTTAAAAGTGCTCATCATTGGAAAACGTTCTTCGGGGCGAAAACTCT
CAAGGATCTTACCGCTGTTGAGATCCAGTTCGATGTAACCCACTCGTGCACCCAACTGATCTTCAGCATC
TTTTACTTTCACCAGCGTTTCTGGGTGAGCAAAAACAGGAAGGCAAAATGCCGCAAAAAAGGGAATAAGG
GCGACACGGAAATGTTGAATACTCATACTCTTCCTTTTTCAATATTATTGAAGCATTTATCAGGGTTATT
GTCTCATGAGCGGATACATATTTGAATGTATTTAGAAAAATAAACAAATAGGGGTTCCGCGCACATTTCC
CCGAAAAGTGCCACCTGACGTCGACGGATCGGGAGATCAACTTGTTTATTGCAGCTTATAATGGTTACAA
ATAAAGCAATAGCATCACAAATTTCACAAATAAAGCATTTTTTTCACTGCATTCTAGTTGTGGTTTGTCC
AAACTCATCAATGTATCTTATCATGTCTGGATCAACTGGATAACTCAAGCTAACCAAAATCATCCCAAAC
TTCCCACCCCATACCCTATTACCACTGCCAATTACCTGTGGTTTCATTTACTCTAAACCTGTGATTCCTC
TGAATTATTTTCATTTTAAAGAAATTGTATTTGTTAAATATGTACTACAAACTTAGTAGTTGGAAGGGCT
AATTCACTCCCAAAGAAGACAAGATATCCTTGATCTGTGGATCTACCACACACAAGGCTACTTCCCTGAT
TAGCAGAACTACACACCAGGGCCAGGGGTCAGATATCCACTGACCTTTGGATGGTGCTACAAGCTAGTAC
CAGTTGAGCCAGATAAGGTAGAAGAGGCCAATAAAGGAGAGAACACCAGCTTGTTACACCCTGTGAGCCT
GCATGGGATGGATGACCCGGAGAGAGAAGTGTTAGAGTGGAGGTTTGACAGCCGCCTAGCATTTCATCAC
GTGGCCCGAGAGCTGCATCCGGAGTACTTCAAGAACTGCTGATATCGAGCTTGCTACAAGGGACTTTCCG
CTGGGGACTTTCCAGGGAGGCGTGGCCTGGGCGGGACTGGGGAGTGGCGAGCCCTCAGATCCTGCATATA
AGCAGCTGCTTTTTGCCTGTACTGGGTCTCTCTGGTTAGACCAGATCTGAGCCTGGGAGCTCTCTGGCTA
ACTAGGGAACCCACTGCTTAAGCCTCAATAAAGCTTGCCTTGAGTGCTTCAAGTAGTGTGTGCCCGTCTG
TTGTGTGACTCTGGTAACTAGAGATCCCTCAGACCCTTTTAGTCAGTGTGGAAAATCTCTAGCAGTGCCG
CCCGAACAGGGACTTGAAAGCGAAAGGGAAACCAGAGGAGCTCTCTCGACGCAGGACTCGGCTTGCTGAA
GCGCGCACGGCAAGAGGCGAAGGGCGGCGACTGGTGAGTACGCCAAAAATTTTGACTAGCGGAAGGCTAG
AAGGAAGAAGATGGTGCCAGAGCGTCAGTATTAAGCGGGGGAAAATTAGATCGCGAAGGGAAAAAATTCG
GTTAAGGCCAGG
