>Addgene plasmid #46935 | pINDUCER12 (miR-RUL) | addgene partial sequence | sequence record 68845 | LNCX 5'-AGCTCGTTTAGTGAACCGTCAGATC-3'
TTTTGACCTCCATAGAAGACACCGGGACCGATCCAGCCTACCGGTCGCCACCATGAGCGAGCTGATCAAG
GAGAACATGCACATGAAGCTGTACATGGAGGGCACCGTGAACAACCACCACTTCAAGTGCACATCCGAGG
GCGAAGGCAAGCCCTACGAGGGCACCCAGACCATGAAGATCAAGGTGGTCGAGGGCGGCCCTCTCCCCTT
CGCCTTCGACATCCTGGCTACCAGCTTCATGTACGGCAGCAAAGCCTTCATCAACCACACCCAGGGCATC
CCCGACTTCTTTAAGCAGTCCTTCCCTGAGGGCTTCACATGGGAGAGAATCACCACATACGAAGACGGGG
GCGTGCTGACCGCTACCCAGGACACCAGCTTCCAGAACGGCTGCATCATCTACAACGTCAAGATCAACGG
GGTGAACTTCCCATCCAACGGCCCTGTGATGCAGAAGAAAACACGCGGCTGGGAGGCCAACACCGAGATG
CTGTACCCCGCTGACGGCGGCCTGAGAGGCCACAGCCAGATGGCCCTGAAGCTCGTGGGCGGGGGCTACC
TGCACTGCTCCTTCAAGACCACATACAGATCCAAGAAACCCGCTAAGAACCTCAAGATGCCCGGCTTCCA
CTTCGTGGACCACAGACTGGAAAGAATCAAGGAGGCCGACAAAGAGACCTACGTCGAGCAGCACGAGATG
GCTGTGGCCAAGTACTGCGACCTCCCTAGCAAACTGGGGCACAGATGATGCGGCCGCAAGCCTTGTTAAG
TGCTCGCTTCGGCAGCACATATACTATGTTGAATGAGGCTTCAGTACTTTACAGAATCGTTGCCTGCACA
TCTTGGAAACACTTGCTGGGATTACTTCTTCAGGTTAACCCAACAGAAGGCTCGAGGTCGACGGTATCGA
TAAGCTTGACGTCCATATGCTGGTACCCCGTG
