>Addgene plasmid #46935 | pINDUCER12 (miR-RUL) | addgene partial sequence | sequence record 68860 | hUBCpro-R 5'-CTAAGGCCGAGTCTTATGAGCAG-3'
CGTCGGGCGGAGGATCAGGACGCTCGCTGCGCCCTTCGTCTGACGTGGCAGCGCTCGCCGTGAGGAGGGG
GGCGCCCGCGGGAGGCGCCAAAACCCGGCGCGGAGGCCAGATCTTACGCGTAATTTAATACGACTCACTA
TAGGATTGGCCTGTCAAAAGGCCCTGATACCCGCGGGGCGACTCCACGTCGGTGTCCTTGACAGGCGTCT
TCCAATTGAAAAAAGTGATTTAATTTATACCATTTTAATTCAGCTTTGTAAAAATGTATCAAAGAGATAG
CAAGGTATTCAGTTTTAGTAAACAAGATAATTGCTCCTAAAGTAGCCCCTTGAATTCGTAATAGATCCAC
GGAGATCACCCTGAAAATACAAATTCTCAGAATTGTGAGATCTAGGGATAACAGGGTAATCCGCGGTCGA
CGGTATCGGGGACCAAAATGGCAAGTAAAATAGCCTGATGGGATAGGCTCTAAGTCCAACGAACCAGTGT
CACCACTGACACAATGAGGAAAACCATGTCACATCTCGCAGAACTGGTTGCCAGTGCGAAGGCGGCCATT
AGCCAGGCGTCAGATGTTGCCGCGTTAGATAATGTGCGCGTCGAATATTTGGGTAAAAAAGGGCACTTAA
CCCTTCAGATGACGACCCTGCGTGAGCTGCCGCCAGAAGAGC
