>Addgene plasmid #46935 | pINDUCER12 (miR-RUL) | addgene partial sequence | sequence record 68861 | hUBCpro-F 5'-TGAAGCTCCGGTTTTGAACT-3'
TTTGTGAAGTTTTTTAGGCACCTTTTGAAATGTAATCATTTGGGTCAATATGTAATTTTCAGTGTTAGAC
TAGTAAATTGTCCGCTAAATTCTGGCCGTTTTTGGCTTTTTTGTTAGACGGATCCATAACTTCGTATAAT
GTATGCTATACGAAGTTATGCCACCATGTCTAGACTGGACAAGAGCAAAGTCATAAACGGAGCTCTGGAA
TTACTCAATGGTGTCGGTATCGAAGGCCTGACGACAAGGAAACTCGCTCAAAAGCTGGGAGTTGAGCAGC
CTACCCTGTACTGGCACGTGAAGAACAAGCGGGCCCTGCTCGATGCCCTGCCAATCGAGATGCTGGACAG
GCATCATACCCACTTCTGCCCCCTGGAAGGCGAGTCATGGCAAGACTTTCTGCGGAACAACGCCAAGTCA
TACCGCTGTGCTCTCCTCTCACATCGCGACGGGGCTAAAGTGCATCTCGGCACCCGCCCAACAGAGAAAC
AGTACGAAACCCTGGAAAATCAGCTCGCGTTCCTGTGTCAGCAAGGCTTCTCCCTGGAGAACGCACTGTA
CGCTCTGTCCGCCGTGGGCCACTTTACACTGGGCTGCGTATTGGAGGAACAGGAGCATCAAGTAGCAAAA
GAGGAAAGAGAGACACCTACCACCGATTCTATGCCCCCACTTCTGAGACAAGCAATTGAGCTGTTCGACC
GGCAGGGAGCCGAACCTGCCTTCCTTTTCGGCCTGGAACTAATCATATGTGGCCTGGAGAAACAGCTAAA
GTGCGAAAGCGGCGGGCCGACCGACGCCCTTGACGATTTTGACTTAGACATGCTCCCAGCCGATGCCCTT
GACGACTTTGACCTTGATATGCTGCCTGCTGACGCTCTTGACGATTTTGACCTTGACATGCTCCCCGGGT
AAATAACTTC
