>Addgene plasmid #46935 | pINDUCER12 (miR-RUL) | addgene partial sequence | sequence record 68862 | IRES-F 5'-TGGCTCTCCTCAAGCGTATT-3'
CCAGAAGGTACCCCATTGTATGGGATCTGATCTGGGGCCTCGGTGCACATGCTTTACATGTGTTTAGTCG
AGGTTAAAAAAACGTCTAGGCCCCCCGAACCACGGGGACGTGGTTTTCCTTTGAAAAACACGATAATACC
ATGGAAGACGCCAAAAACATAAAGAAAGGCCCGGCGCCATTCTATCCGCTGGAAGATGGAACCGCTGGAG
AGCAACTGCATAAGGCTATGAAGAGATACGCCCTGGTTCCTGGAACAATTGCTTTTACAGATGCACATAT
CGAGGTGGACATCACTTACGCTGAGTACTTCGAAATGTCCGTTCGGTTGGCAGAAGCTATGAAACGATAT
GGGCTGAATACAAATCACAGAATCGTCGTATGCAGTGAAAACTCTCTTCAATTCTTTATGCCGGTGTTGG
GCGCGTTATTTATCGGAGTTGCAGTTGCGCCCGCGAACGACATTTATAATGAACGTGAATTGCTCAACAG
TATGGGCATTTCGCAGCCTACCGTGGTGTTCGTTTCCAAAAAGGGGTTGCAAAAAATTTTGAACGTGCAA
AAAAAGCTCCCAATCATCCAAAAAATTATTATCATGGATTCTAAAACGGATTACCAGGGATTTCAGTCGA
TGTACACGTTCGTCACATCTCATCTACCTCCCGGTTTTAATGAATACGATTTTGTGCCAGAGTCCTTCGA
TAGGGACAAGACAATTGCACTGATCATGAACTCCTCTGGATCTACTGGTCTGCCTAAAGGTGTCGCTCTG
CCTCATAGAACTGCCTGCGTGAGATTCTCGCATGCCAGAGATCCTATTTTTGGCAATCAAATCATTCCGG
ATACTGCGATTTTAAGTGTTGTTCCATTCCATCACGGTTTTGGAATGTTTACTACACTCGGATATTTGAT
ATGTGGATTTC
