>Addgene plasmid #46935 | pINDUCER12 (miR-RUL) | addgene partial sequence | sequence record 68864 | TagRFPmKate-F1 5'-AGGCCGACAAAGAGACCTAC-3'
GCCAAGTACTGCGACCTCCCTAGCAAACTGGGGCACAGATGATGCGGCCGCAAGCCTTGTTAAGTGCTCG
CTTCGGCAGCACATATACTATGTTGAATGAGGCTTCAGTACTTTACAGAATCGTTGCCTGCACATCTTGG
AAACACTTGCTGGGATTACTTCTTCAGGTTAACCCAACAGAAGGCTCGAGGTCGACGGTATCGATAAGCT
TGACGTCCATATGCTGGTACCCCGTGGAAGTCTGGAAGTTCTCTTCCAGGGGCCCGAAGGAGACGCCACC
ATGGGTCTAGATAGGGATAACAGGGTAATGGTACCGGATCGATCCCCCAACTTCCAGGCCCGCCATAGTG
ATTTGATTTGCCAGCGCATCGCTATCAATCGCCGGGTTCACCCATTCGCGTAACCACAGTTCACTGAATT
TCATAATCTATTCCTGCCTTATTTAAACTGTTTGAGGAAACGCAGATCGTTTTCGAAGAATGAACGCAGG
TCGGTGACGCCGTAACGCAACATAGTCAGACGCTCCATCCCCATCCCGAAGCCGAAACCAGAGTAAACTT
CCGGGTCGATGCCAACGTTACGCAACACGTTCGGATGCACCATCCCGCAGCCCAGCACTTCCAGCCATTT
ACCGTTTTTACCCATGACGTCCACTTCTGCAGAAGGTTCGGTAAACGGGAAGTAGGAAGGACGGAAGCGA
ATCTGCAAATCTTCCTCAAAGAAGTTACGCAGGAAGTCGTGCAGCGTGCCTTTCAGGTTGGTAAAGCTGA
TGTTGGTATCAACAATCAGACCTTCCATCTGATGGAACATCGGCGTGTGAGTCTGGTCGTAGTCGTTACG
ATAAACACGGCCAGGCGCGATGATACGAATCGGTGGCTGCTGGGCTTTCATGGTGCGGATCTGTACGCCA
